Addgene plasmid #69062: pLPC-L647RLaminA-CS
Purpose: encodes a lamin A mutant with Leucine 647 mutated to an Arginin and with a substitution of cysteine in CaaX-motif by a serine
Depositing lab: Gerardo Ferbeyre. Depositing organization: University of Montreal. Publication: Mutant lamin A links prophase to a p53 independent senescence program. Moiseeva O, Lessard F, Acevedo-Aquino M, Vernier M, Tsantrizos YS, Ferbeyre G. Cell Cycle. 2015 Aug 3;14(15):2408-21. doi: 10.1080/15384101.2015.1053671. Epub 2015 Jun 1. PubMed 26029982.
Backbone
  Vector backbone: pLPC
  Backbone size w/o insert (bp): 5493
  Total vector size (bp): 7488
  Vector type: Mammalian Expression, Retroviral
  Selectable markers: Puromycin
Growth in bacteria
  Bacterial resistance: Ampicillin, 100 μg/mL
  Growth temperature: 37°C
  Growth strain: DH5alpha
  Copy number: High Copy
Gene/Insert
  Gene/Insert name: LaminA
  Species: H. sapiens (human)
  Insert size (bp): 1995
  Mutation: Lamin A with Leucine 647 mutated to Arginine and with substitution of cysteine in CaaX-motif by serine
  Entrez Gene: LMNA (a.k.a. CDCD1, CDDC, CMD1A, CMT2B1, EMD2, FPL, FPLD, FPLD2, HGPS, IDC, LDP1, LFP, LGMD1B, LMN1, LMNC, LMNL1, MADA, PRO1)
  Promoter: CMV
  Cloning method: Unknown
  Sequencing primers: 5′ taggcgtgtacggtggga; 3′ acctgtaggtttggcaag
Terms and licenses: Academic/Nonprofit Terms; Industry Terms: Not Available to Industry
How to cite: pLPC-L647RLaminA-CS was a gift from Gerardo Ferbeyre (Addgene plasmid # 69062 ; http://n2t.net/addgene:69062 ; RRID:Addgene_69062)
