[The description below was written by a language model from this plasmid's Addgene catalogue record.]
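Description:
pLPC-L647RLaminA-CS is a retroviral mammalian expression plasmid built on the pLPC backbone, carrying a roughly 2 kb human lamin A (LMNA) cDNA in a construct of about 7.5 kb in total. It is propagated in E. coli as a high-copy plasmid under ampicillin selection, and cells that have taken up or been transduced with the vector can be selected with puromycin. The record lists CMV as the promoter driving the insert. No feature table is provided, so the arrangement of the retroviral long terminal repeats, packaging signal and puromycin cassette is not documented here beyond what the vector type implies: the plasmid is presumably intended to be introduced into a packaging cell line to produce retroviral particles that stably integrate the expression cassette into target cells.

The insert encodes a double-mutant lamin A. Leucine 647 is changed to arginine, a residue lying at the site where the ZMPSTE24 protease normally cleaves prelamin A to remove its farnesylated C-terminus, so this mutation is generally understood to block maturation and leave an uncleaved prelamin A. The second change replaces the cysteine of the C-terminal CaaX motif with serine, eliminating the residue that would be farnesylated. Combining the two gives an uncleavable lamin A that cannot be farnesylated, which makes it a useful control for separating the effects of permanent farnesylation from those of failed processing. The associated work concerns mutant lamin A and a p53-independent senescence programme linked to prophase, so the construct is suited to stable expression studies of laminopathy-type lamin A variants, nuclear envelope defects and cellular senescence.
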