>Addgene plasmid #69062 | pLPC-L647RLaminA-CS | addgene partial sequence | sequence record 131107 | pLPC-3 5'-CTTGCCAAACCTACAGGT-3'
AATCTTTTATTTTATCGGCCCTCTAGATGCATGCTCGAGTTACATGATGCTGGAGTTCTGGGGGCTCTGG
GTTCGGGGGCTGGAGTTGCCCAGGCGGTAGGAACGCGTGACCAGATTGTCCCCGAAGCTGCCACCCCCAC
TGCCCCCCACACTGCGGTAGCTGCGAGTGACCGTGACACTGGAGGCAGAAGAGCCAGAGGAGATGGGTCC
GCCCACCTGGGCTCCTGAGCCGCTGGCAGATGCCTTGTCGGCAGGCTGCCCGCAGGTCCCGCACAGCACG
GTGCGCGAGCGCAGGTTGTACTCAGCGGGGTCCCCCGAGCTGCTGCAGTGGGAGCCGTGGTGGTGATGGA
GCAGGTCATCTCCATCCTCATCCTCGTCGTCCTCAACCACAGTCACTGAGCGCACCAGCTTGCGCATGGC
CACTTCTTCCCCAGTGGAGTTGATGAGAGCCGTACGCAGGCTGTTCCCGCAGCCCCAGGTGTTCTGTGCC
TTCCACACCAGGTCGGTAGGGGGGCTGTGGGTGGCCCCAGCTCCTGCAGCCCAGATCGTCACCACCTGCC
CAGCCTTCAGGGTGAACTTTGGTGGGAACCGGTAAGTCAGCAAGGGATCATCTCCATTCTGGCGCTTGAT
CTGCCAATTGCCCATGGACTGGTCCTCATTGGACTTGTTGCGCAGCCGGACAAACTTGCCCTCCTCATCC
ACCTCCTCCACGGCCACGCGCCCGCTAGTGCGTGCGTGCTGTGAGAAGCTGCTGCGGCTCTCAGTGGACT
CCAGTT
