>Addgene plasmid #69062 | pLPC-L647RLaminA-CS | addgene partial sequence | sequence record 133064 | pLPC-5 5'-TAGGCGTGTACGGTGGGA-3'
CCACTGCTTACTGGCTTATCGAAATTAATACGACTCACTATAGGGAGACCCAAGCTTGGTACCGAGCTCG
GATCCACCATGGAGACCCCGTCCCAGCGGCGCGCCACCCGCAGCGGGGCGCAGGCCAGCTCCACTCCGCT
GTCGCCCACCCGCATCACCCGGCTGCAGGAGAAGGAGGACCTGCAGGAGCTCAATGATCGCTTGGCGGTC
TACATCGACCGTGTGCGCTCGCTGGAAACGGAGAACGCAGGGCTGCGCCTTCGCATCACCGAGTCTGAAG
AGGTGGTCAGCCGCGAGGTGTCCGGCATCAAGGCCGCCTACGAGGCCGAGCTCGGGGATGCCCGCAAGAC
CCTTGACTCAGTAGCCAAGGAGCGCGCCCGCCTGCAGCTGGAGCTGAGCAAAGTGCGTGAGGAGTTTAAG
GAGCTGAAAGCGCGCAATACCAAGAAGGAGGGTGACCTGATAGCTGCTCAGGCTCGGCTGAAGGACCTGG
AGGCTCTGCTGAACTCCAAGGAGGCCGCACTGAGCACTGCTCTCAGTGAGAAGCGCACGCTGGAGGGCGA
GCTGCATGATCTGCGGGGCCAGGTGGCCAAGCTTGAGGCAGCCCTAGGTGAGGCCAAGAAGCAACTTCAG
GATGAGATGCTGCGGCGGGTGGATGCTGAGAACAGGCTGCAGACCATGAAGGAGGAACTGGACTTCCAGA
AGAACATCTACAGTGAGGAGCTGCGTGAGACCAAGCGCCGTCATGAGACCCGACTGGTGGAGATTGACAA
TGGGAAGCAGCGTGAGTTTGAGAGCCGGCTGGCGGATGCGCTGCAGGAACTGCGG
